Addgene plasmid #89236: pDsred monomer C1- MLPH
Purpose: Expression of Dsred-tagged human Melanophilin in mammalian cells
Depositing lab: William Gahl. Depositing organization: National Human Genome Research Institute (NHGRI). Publication: A novel missense mutation (G43S) in the switch I region of Rab27A causing Griscelli syndrome. Westbroek W, Tuchman M, Tinloy B, De Wever O, Vilboux T, Hertz JM, Hasle H, Heilmann C, Helip-Wooley A, Kleta R, Gahl WA. Mol Genet Metab. 2008 Jun;94(2):248-54. doi: 10.1016/j.ymgme.2008.02.009. Epub 2008 Apr 7. PubMed 18397837.
Backbone
  Vector backbone: pDsRed-Monomer-C1
  Backbone manufacturer: Clontech
  Backbone size w/o insert (bp): 4700
  Total vector size (bp): 6500
  Vector type: Mammalian Expression
  Selectable markers: Neomycin (select with G418)
Growth in bacteria
  Bacterial resistance: Kanamycin, 50 μg/mL
  Growth temperature: 37°C
  Growth strain: DH5alpha
  Copy number: High Copy
Gene/Insert
  Gene/Insert name: Human Melanophilin
  Species: H. sapiens (human)
  Insert size (bp): 1800
  Mutation: wild type
  GenBank ID: BC001653.2
  Entrez Gene: MLPH (a.k.a. SLAC2-A)
  Promoter: CMV
  Tag / fusion protein: Dsred monomer (C terminal on backbone)
  Cloning method: Restriction Enzyme; 5′ cloning site EcoRI (not destroyed); 3′ cloning site BamHI (not destroyed)
  Sequencing primers: 5′ 5'-AGCTGGACATCACCAACCACAACG-3'
Terms and licenses: Academic/Nonprofit Terms; Industry Terms: Not Available to Industry
How to cite: pDsred monomer C1- MLPH was a gift from William Gahl (Addgene plasmid # 89236 ; http://n2t.net/addgene:89236 ; RRID:Addgene_89236)
