[The description below was written by a language model from this plasmid's Addgene catalogue record and pLannotate feature annotations shown in this document.]
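Description:
pDsred monomer C1- MLPH is a mammalian expression plasmid of about 6.5 kb, built on the Clontech pDsRed-Monomer-C1 backbone, that produces human melanophilin (MLPH, also known as SLAC2-A) fused to a monomeric red fluorescent protein. It replicates at high copy in E. coli from a ColE1/pUC-type origin and also carries an f1 phage origin. A single Tn5 aminoglycoside phosphotransferase gene (NeoR/KanR) serves both hosts. A bacterial bla-type promoter drives it for kanamycin selection, while the adjacent SV40 enhancer/early promoter and a downstream HSV TK polyadenylation signal allow G418 selection of stably transfected mammalian cells. The short ble, large T antigen and bGH poly(A) matches in the feature table are annotated only as fragments and most likely represent backbone remnants rather than working elements.

The expression cassette consists of the human CMV immediate early enhancer and promoter, the DsRed monomer coding sequence (annotated as DsRed.M1), a short stretch of residual multiple cloning site, the roughly 1.8 kb wild-type MLPH open reading frame inserted between EcoRI and BamHI, and an SV40 polyadenylation signal. The catalogue lists the tag as "C terminal on backbone", but the feature order shows DsRed upstream of MLPH. The fluorescent protein therefore sits at the N-terminus of melanophilin, as expected for a C1-series vector.

Melanophilin is a Rab effector that links melanosome-bound RAB27A to the motor protein MYO5A during melanosome transport. The red-tagged protein allows its localisation to be visualised in transfected cells, and the associated work concerns a RAB27A mutation that causes Griscelli syndrome.
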