Features (pLannotate 1.2.2; 15 found; start..end, strand, type, name):
     16..604     +  rep_origin     ori: high-copy-number ColE1/pMB1/pBR322/pUC origin of replication
    779..1082    +  enhancer       CMV enhancer: human cytomegalovirus immediate early enhancer
   1083..1286    +  promoter       CMV promoter: human cytomegalovirus (CMV) immediate early promoter
   1331..2005    +  CDS            DsRed.M1: DsRed.M1 is a basic (constitutively fluorescent) red fluorescent protein published in 2007, derived from Discosoma sp..
   2006..2040    +  misc_feature   MCS (fragment): multiple cloning site
   2042..3841    +  CDS            MLPH: MELPH_HUMAN - Also known as SLAC2A. Experimental evidence at protein level: Swiss-Prot protein existence level 1. Rab effector protein involved in melanosome transport. Serves as link between melanosome-bound RAB27A and the motor protein MYO5A. From Homo sapiens (Human).
   3867..3951    +  CDS            large T antigen (fragment): large T antigen from SV40 (simian virus 40)
   3974..4095    +  polyA_signal   SV40 poly(A) signal: SV40 polyadenylation signal
   4129..4557    -  rep_origin     f1 ori (sequence partly withheld): f1 bacteriophage origin of replication; arrow indicates direction of (+) strand synthesis
   4584..4688    +  promoter       AmpR promoter: bla
   4690..5047    +  promoter       SV40 promoter: SV40 enhancer and early promoter
   5082..5876    +  CDS            NeoR/KanR: aminoglycoside phosphotransferase from Tn5; aph(3')-II (or nptII); confers resistance to neomycin, kanamycin, and G418 (Geneticin®)
   5897..6049    +  CDS            ble (fragment): BLE_KLEPN - Experimental evidence at protein level: Swiss-Prot protein existence level 1. Binding protein with a strong affinity to the bleomycin family of antibiotics. Binds to CL990; an antimitotic-antibiotic compound. From Klebsiella pneumoniae.
   6108..6155    +  polyA_signal   HSV TK poly(A) signal: herpes simplex virus thymidine kinase polyadenylation signal (Cole and Stacy, 1985)
   6246..6262    -  polyA_signal   bGH poly(A) signal (fragment): bovine growth hormone polyadenylation signal
>Addgene plasmid #89236 | pDsred monomer C1- MLPH | addgene full sequence | sequence record 176893 | Addgene NGS Result
GATCAAAGGATCTTCTTGAGATCCTTTTTTTCTGCGCGTAATCTGCTGCTTGCAAACAAAAAAACCACCG
CTACCAGCGGTGGTTTGTTTGCCGGATCAAGAGCTACCAACTCTTTTTCCGAAGGTAACTGGCTTCAGCA
GAGCGCAGATACCAAATACTGTTCTTCTAGTGTAGCCGTAGTTAGGCCACCACTTCAAGAACTCTGTAGC
ACCGCCTACATACCTCGCTCTGCTAATCCTGTTACCAGTGGCTGCTGCCAGTGGCGATAAGTCGTGTCTT
ACCGGGTTGGACTCAAGACGATAGTTACCGGATAAGGCGCAGCGGTCGGGCTGAACGGGGGGTTCGTGCA
CACAGCCCAGCTTGGAGCGAACGACCTACACCGAACTGAGATACCTACAGCGTGAGCTATGAGAAAGCGC
CACGCTTCCCGAAGGGAGAAAGGCGGACAGGTATCCGGTAAGCGGCAGGGTCGGAACAGGAGAGCGCACG
AGGGAGCTTCCAGGGGGAAACGCCTGGTATCTTTATAGTCCTGTCGGGTTTCGCCACCTCTGACTTGAGC
GTCGATTTTTGTGATGCTCGTCAGGGGGGCGGAGCCTATGGAAAAACGCCAGCAACGCGGCCTTTTTACG
GTTCCTGGCCTTTTGCTGGCCTTTTGCTCACATGTTCTTTCCTGCGTTATCCCCTGATTCTGTGGATAAC
CGTATTACCGCCATGCATTAGTTATTAATAGTAATCAATTACGGGGTCATTAGTTCATAGCCCATATATG
GAGTTCCGCGTTACATAACTTACGGTAAATGGCCCGCCTGGCTGACCGCCCAACGACCCCCGCCCATTGA
CGTCAATAATGACGTATGTTCCCATAGTAACGCCAATAGGGACTTTCCATTGACGTCAATGGGTGGAGTA
TTTACGGTAAACTGCCCACTTGGCAGTACATCAAGTGTATCATATGCCAAGTACGCCCCCTATTGACGTC
AATGACGGTAAATGGCCCGCCTGGCATTATGCCCAGTACATGACCTTATGGGACTTTCCTACTTGGCAGT
ACATCTACGTATTAGTCATCGCTATTACCATGGTGATGCGGTTTTGGCAGTACATCAATGGGCGTGGATA
GCGGTTTGACTCACGGGGATTTCCAAGTCTCCACCCCATTGACGTCAATGGGAGTTTGTTTTGGCACCAA
AATCAACGGGACTTTCCAAAATGTCGTAACAACTCCGCCCCATTGACGCAAATGGGCGGTAGGCGTGTAC
GGTGGGAGGTCTATATAAGCAGAGCTGGTTTAGTGAACCGTCAGATCCGCTAGCGCTACCGGTCGCCACC
ATGGACAACACCGAGGACGTCATCAAGGAGTTCATGCAGTTCAAGGTGCGCATGGAGGGCTCCGTGAACG
GCCACTACTTCGAGATCGAGGGCGAGGGCGAGGGCAAGCCCTACGAGGGCACCCAGACCGCCAAGCTGCA
GGTGACCAAGGGCGGCCCCCTGCCCTTCGCCTGGGACATCCTGTCCCCCCAGTTCCAGTACGGCTCCAAG
GCCTACGTGAAGCACCCCGCCGACATCCCCGACTACATGAAGCTGTCCTTCCCCGAGGGCTTCACCTGGG
AGCGCTCCATGAACTTCGAGGACGGCGGCGTGGTGGAGGTGCAGCAGGACTCCTCCCTGCAGGACGGCAC
CTTCATCTACAAGGTGAAGTTCAAGGGCGTGAACTTCCCCGCCGACGGCCCCGTAATGCAGAAGAAGACT
GCCGGCTGGGAGCCCTCCACCGAGAAGCTGTACCCCCAGGACGGCGTGCTGAAGGGCGAGATCTCCCACG
CCCTGAAGCTGAAGGACGGCGGCCACTACACCTGCGACTTCAAGACCGTGTACAAGGCCAAGAAGCCCGT
GCAGCTGCCCGGCAACCACTACGTGGACTCCAAGCTGGACATCACCAACCACAACGAGGACTACACCGTG
GTGGAGCAGTACGAGCACGCCGAGGCCCGCCACTCCGGCTCCCAGTCCGGACTCAGATCTCGAGCTCAAG
CTTCGAATTCAATGGGGAAGAAACTGGATCTTTCCAAGCTCACTGATGAAGAGGCCCAGCATGTCTTGGA
AGTTGTTCAACGAGATTTTGACCTCCGAAGGAAAGAAGAGGAACGGCTAGAGGCGTTGAAGGGCAAGATT
AAGAAGGAAAGCTCCAAGAGGGAGCTGCTTTCCGACACTGCCCATCTGAACGAGACCCACTGCGCCCGCT
GCCTGCAGCCCTACCAGCTGCTTGTGAATAGCAAAAGGCAGTGCCTGGAATGTGGCCTCTTCACCTGCAA
AAGCTGTGGCCGCGTCCACCCGGAGGAGCAGGGCTGGATCTGTGACCCCTGCCATCTGGCCAGAGTCGTG
AAGATCGGCTCACTGGAGTGGTACTATGAGCATGTGAAAGCCCGCTTCAAGAGGTTCGGAAGTGCCAAGG
TCATCCGGTCCCTCCACGGGCGGCTGCAGGGTGGAGCTGGGCCTGAACTGATATCTGAAGAGAGAAGTGG
AGACAGCGACCAGACAGATGAGGATGGAGAACCTGGCTCAGAGGCCCAGGCCCAGGCCCAGCCCTTTGGC
AGCAAAAAAAAGCGCCTCCTCTCCGTCCACGACTTCGACTTCGAGGGAGACTCAGATGACTCCACTCAGC
CTCAAGGTCACTCCCTGCACCTGTCCTCAGTCCCTGAGGCCAGGGACAGCCCACAGTCCCTCACAGATGA
GTCCTGCTCAGAGAAGGCAGCCCCTCACAAGGCTGAGGGCCTGGAGGAGGCTGATACTGGGGCCTCTGGG
TGCCACTCCCATCCGGAAGAGCAGCCGACCAGCATCTCACCTTCCAGACACGGCGCCCTGGCTGAGCTCT
GCCCGCCTGGAGGCTCCCACAGGATGGCCCTGGGGACTGCTGCTGCACTCGGGTCGAATGTCATCAGGAA
TGAGCAGCTGCCCCTGCAGTACTTGGCCGATGTGGACACCTCTGATGAGGAAAGCATCCGGGCTCACGTG
ATGGCCTCCCACCATTCCAAGCGGAGAGGCCGGGCGTCTTCTGAGAGTCAGATCTTTGAGCTGAATAAGC
ATATTTCAGCTGTGGAATGCCTGCTGACCTACCTGGAGAACACAGTTGTGCCTCCCTTGGCCAAGGGTCT
AGGTGCTGGAGTGCGCACGGAGGCCGATGTAGAGGAGGAGGCCCTGAGGAGGAAGCTGGAGGAGCTGACC
AGCAACGTCAGTGACCAGGAGACCTCGTCCGAGGAGGAGGAAGCCAAGGACGAAAAGGCAGAGCCCAACA
GGGACAAATCAGTTGGGCCTCTCCCCCAGGCGGACCCGGAGGTGGGCACGGCTGCCCATCAAACCAACAG
ACAGGAAAAAAGCCCCCAGGACCCTGGGGACCCCGTCCAGTACAACAGGACCACAGATGAGGAGCTGTCA
GAGCTGGAGGACAGAGTGGCAGTGACGGCCTCAGAAGTCCAGCAGGCAGAGAGCGAGGTTTCAGACATTG
AATCCAGGATTGCAGCCCTGAGGGCCGCAGGGCTCACGGTGAAGCCCTCGGGAAAGCCCCGGAGGAAGTC
AAACCTCCCGATATTTCTCCCTCGAGTGGCTGGGAAACTTGGCAAGAGACCAGAGGACCCAAATGCAGAC
CCTTCAAGTGAGGCCAAGGCAATGGCTGTGCCCTATCTTCTGAGAAGAAAGTTCAGTAATTCCCTGAAAA
GTCAAGGTAAAGATGATGATTCTTTTGATCGGAAATCAGTGTACCGAGGCTCGCTGACACAGAGAAACCC
CAACGCGAGGAAAGGAATGGCCAGCCACACCTTCGCGAAACCTGTGGTGGCCCACCAGTCCTAAGGATCC
ACCGGATCTAGATAACTGATCATAATCAGCCATACCACATTTGTAGAGGTTTTACTTGCTTTAAAAAACC
TCCCACACCTCCCCCTGAACCTGAAACATAAAATGAATGCAATTGTTGTTGTTAACTTGTTTATTGCAGC
TTATAATGGTTACAAATAAAGCAATAGCATCACAAATTTCACAAATAAAGCATTTTTTTCACTGCATTCT
AGTTGTGGTTTGTCCAAACTCATCAATGTATCTTAACGCGTAAATTGTAAGCGTTAATATTTTGTTAAAA
TTCGCGTTAAATTTTTGTTAAATCAGCTCATTTTTTAACCAATAGGCCGAAATCGGCAAAATCCCTTATA
AATCAAAAGAATAGACCGAGATAGGGT
[37 nt withheld, positions 4228-4264]
AAAGAACGTGGACTCCAACGTCAAAGG
[49 nt withheld, positions 4292-4340]
T
[91 nt withheld, positions 4342-4432]
G
[124 nt withheld, positions 4434-4557]
CAGGTGGCACTTTTCGGGGAAATGTGCGCGGAACCCCTATTTGTTTATTTTTCTAAATACATTCAAATAT
GTATCCGCTCATGAGACAATAACCCTGATAAATGCTTCAATAATATTGAAAAAGGAAGAGTCCTGAGGCG
GAAAGAACCAGCTGTGGAATGTGTGTCAGTTAGGGTGTGGAAAGTCCCCAGGCTCCCCAGCAGGCAGAAG
TATGCAAAGCATGCATCTCAATTAGTCAGCAACCAGGTGTGGAAAGTCCCCAGGCTCCCCAGCAGGCAGA
AGTATGCAAAGCATGCATCTCAATTAGTCAGCAACCATAGTCCCGCCCCTAACTCCGCCCATCCCGCCCC
TAACTCCGCCCAGTTCCGCCCATTCTCCGCCCCATGGCTGACTAATTTTTTTTATTTATGCAGAGGCCGA
GGCCGCCTCGGCCTCTGAGCTATTCCAGAAGTAGTGAGGAGGCTTTTTTGGAGGCCTAGGCTTTTGCAAA
GATCGATCAAGAGACAGGATGAGGATCGTTTCGCATGATTGAACAAGATGGATTGCACGCAGGTTCTCCG
GCCGCTTGGGTGGAGAGGCTATTCGGCTATGACTGGGCACAACAGACAATCGGCTGCTCTGATGCCGCCG
TGTTCCGGCTGTCAGCGCAGGGGCGCCCGGTTCTTTTTGTCAAGACCGACCTGTCCGGTGCCCTGAATGA
ACTGCAAGACGAGGCAGCGCGGCTATCGTGGCTGGCCACGACGGGCGTTCCTTGCGCAGCTGTGCTCGAC
GTTGTCACTGAAGCGGGAAGGGACTGGCTGCTATTGGGCGAAGTGCCGGGGCAGGATCTCCTGTCATCTC
ACCTTGCTCCTGCCGAGAAAGTATCCATCATGGCTGATGCAATGCGGCGGCTGCATACGCTTGATCCGGC
TACCTGCCCATTCGACCACCAAGCGAAACATCGCATCGAGCGAGCACGTACTCGGATGGAAGCCGGTCTT
GTCGATCAGGATGATCTGGACGAAGAGCATCAGGGGCTCGCGCCAGCCGAACTGTTCGCCAGGCTCAAGG
CGAGCATGCCCGACGGCGAGGATCTCGTCGTGACCCATGGCGATGCCTGCTTGCCGAATATCATGGTGGA
AAATGGCCGCTTTTCTGGATTCATCGACTGTGGCCGGCTGGGTGTGGCGGACCGCTATCAGGACATAGCG
TTGGCTACCCGTGATATTGCTGAAGAGCTTGGCGGCGAATGGGCTGACCGCTTCCTCGTGCTTTACGGTA
TCGCCGCTCCCGATTCGCAGCGCATCGCCTTCTATCGCCTTCTTGACGAGTTCTTCTGAGCGGGACTCTG
GGGTTCGAAATGACCGACCAAGCGACGCCCAACCTGCCATCACGAGATTTCGATTCCACCGCCGCCTTCT
ATGAAAGGTTGGGCTTCGGAATCGTTTTCCGGGACGCCGGCTGGATGATCCTCCAGCGCGGGGATCTCAT
GCTGGAGTTCTTCGCCCACCCTAGGGGGAGGCTAACTGAAACACGGAAGGAGACAATACCGGAAGGAACC
CGCGCTATGACGGCAATAAAAAGACAGAATAAAACGCACGGTGTTGGGTCGTTTGTTCATAAACGCGGGG
TTCGGTCCCAGGGCTGGCACTCTGTCGATACCCCACCGAGACCCCATTGGGGCCAATACGCCCGCGTTTC
TTCCTTTTCCCCACCCCACCCCCCAAGTTCGGGTGAAGGCCCAGGGCTCGCAGCCAACGTCGGGGCGGCA
GGCCCTGCCATAGCCTCAGGTTACTCATATATACTTTAGATTGATTTAAAACTTCATTTTTAATTTAAAA
GGATCTAGGTGAAGATCCTTTTTGATAATCTCATGACCAAAATCCCTTAACGTGAGTTTTCGTTCCACTG
AGCGTCAGACCCCGTAGAAAA
