>Addgene plasmid #89236 | pDsred monomer C1- MLPH | depositor partial sequence | sequence record 172875 | DRred-monomer (MCS) and full-lenght human MLPH
TCCCAGTCCGGACTCAGATCTCGAGCTCAAGCTTCGAATTCAATGGGGAAGAAACTGGATCTTTCCAAGC
TCACTGATGAAGAGGCCCAGCATGTCTTGGAAGTTGTTCAACGAGATTTTGACCTCCGAAGGAAAGAAGA
GGAACGGCTAGAGGCGTTGAAGGGCAAGATTAAGAAGGAAAGCTCCAAGAGGGAGCTGCTTTCCGACACT
GCCCATCTGAACGAGACCCACTGCGCCCGCTGCCTGCAGCCCTACCAGCTGCTTGTGAATAGCAAAAGGC
AGTGCCTGGAATGTGGCCTCTTCACCTGCAAAAGCTGTGGCCGCGTCCACCCGGAGGAGCAGGGCTGGAT
CTGTGACCCCTGCCATCTGGCCAGAGTCGTGAAGATCGGCTCACTGGAGTGGTACTATGAGCATGTGAAA
GCCCGCTTCAAGAGGTTCGGAAGTGCCAAGGTCATCCGGTCCCTCCACGGGCGGCTGCAGGGTGGAGCTG
GGCCTGAACTGATATCTGAAGAGAGAAGTGGAGACAGCGACCAGACAGATGAGGATGGAGAACCTGGCTC
AGAGGCCCAGGCCCAGGCCCAGCCCTTTGGCAGCAAAAAAAAGCGCCTCCTCTCCGTCCACGACTTCGAC
TTCGAGGGAGACTCAGATGACTCCACTCAGCCTCAAGGTCACTCCCTGCACCTGTCCTCAGTCCCTGAGG
CCAGGGACAGCCCACAGTCCCTCACAGATGAGTCCTGCTCAGAGAAGGCAGCCCCTCACAAGGCTGAGGG
CCTGGAGGAGGCTGATACTGGGGCCTCTGGGTGCCACTCCCATCCGGAAGAGCAGCCGACCAGCATCTCA
CCTTCCAGACACGGCGCCCTGGCTGAGCTCTGCCCGCCTGGAGGCTCCCACAGGATGGCCCTGGGGACTG
CTGCTGCACTCGGGTCGAATGTCATCAGGAATGAGCAGCTGCCCCTGCAGTACTTGGCCGATGTGGACAC
CTCTGATGAGGAAAGCATCCGGGCTCACGTGATGGCCTCCCACCATTCCAAGCGGAGAGGCCGGGCGTCT
TCTGAGAGTCAGATCTTTGAGCTGAATAAGCATATTTCAGCTGTGGAATGCCTGCTGACCTACCTGGAGA
ACACAGTTGTGCCTCCCTTGGCCAAGGGTCTAGGTGCTGGAGTGCGCACGGAGGCCGATGTAGAGGAGGA
GGCCCTGAGGAGGAAGCTGGAGGAGCTGACCAGCAACGTCAGTGACCAGGAGACCTCGTCCGAGGAGGAG
GAAGCCAAGGACGAAAAGGCAGAGCCCAACAGGGACAAATCAGTTGGGCCTCTCCCCCAGGCGGACCCGG
AGGTGGGCACGGCTGCCCATCAAACCAACAGACAGGAAAAAAGCCCCCAGGACCCTGGGGACCCCGTCCA
GTACAACAGGACCACAGATGAGGAGCTGTCAGAGCTGGAGGACAGAGTGGCAGTGACGGCCTCAGAAGTC
CAGCAGGCAGAGAGCGAGGTTTCAGACATTGAATCCAGGATTGCAGCCCTGAGGGCCGCAGGGCTCACGG
TGAAGCCCTCGGGAAAGCCCCGGAGGAAGTCAAACCTCCCGATATTTCTCCCTCGAGTGGCTGGGAAACT
TGGCAAGAGACCAGAGGACCCAAATGCAGACCCTTCAAGTGAGGCCAAGGCAATGGCTGTGCCCTATCTT
CTGAGAAGAAAGTTCAGTAATTCCCTGAAAAGTCAAGGTAAAGATGATGATTCTTTTGATCGGAAATCAG
TGTACCGAGGCTCGCTGACACAGAGAAACCCCAACGCGAGGAAAGGAATGGCCAGCCACACCTTCGCGAA
ACCTGTGGTGGCCCACCAGTCCTAAGGATCCACCGGATCTAGATAACTGA
